Addgene plasmid #141984: TFORF2240
Purpose: Lentiviral vector for overexpressing transcription factor ORFs with unique 24-bp barcodes. Barcodes facilitate identification of transcription factors in pooled screens.
Depositing lab: Feng Zhang. Depositing organization: Broad Institute. Publication: A transcription factor atlas of directed differentiation. Joung J, Ma S, Tay T, Geiger-Schuller KR, Kirchgatterer PC, Verdine VK, Guo B, Arias-Garcia MA, Allen WE, Singh A, Kuksenko O, Abudayyeh OO, Gootenberg JS, Fu Z, Macrae RK, Buenrostro JD, Regev A, Zhang F. Cell. 2023 Jan 5;186(1):209-229.e26. doi: 10.1016/j.cell.2022.11.026. PubMed 36608654.
Backbone
  Vector backbone: pLX_TRC317
  Backbone manufacturer: Broad Institute Genetic Perturbation Platform
  Backbone size w/o insert (bp): 8264
  Vector type: Mammalian Expression, Lentiviral
  Selectable markers: Puromycin
Growth in bacteria
  Bacterial resistance: Ampicillin, 100 μg/mL
  Growth temperature: 37°C
  Growth strain: NEB Stable
  Copy number: High Copy
Gene/Insert
  Gene/Insert name: GATA3
  Species: H. sapiens (human)
  Insert size (bp): 1433
  Entrez Gene: GATA3 (a.k.a. HDR, HDRS)
  Promoter: EF1a
  Cloning method: Unknown
  Sequencing primers: 5′ GGGTGGAGACTGAAGTTAGGCCAG; 3′ CACATAGCGTAAAAGGAGCAACATAG
Terms and licenses: Academic/Nonprofit Terms; Industry Terms: Not Available to Industry
Depositor comments: NM_002051,ENST00000346208 . The transcription factor ORF portion of this plasmid was synthesized by Genewiz. Please test multiple small colonies in case of plasmid recombination. To make this collection available in a timely manner, a portion of this collection was not fully sequenced by Addgene. If an Addgene verified full plasmid sequence is not available, please contact us prior to placing an order to request the full sequence.
How to cite: TFORF2240 was a gift from Feng Zhang (Addgene plasmid # 141984 ; http://n2t.net/addgene:141984 ; RRID:Addgene_141984)
