[The description below was written by a language model from this plasmid's Addgene catalogue record and pLannotate feature annotations shown in this document.]
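Description:
TFORF2240 is a third-generation-style, self-inactivating lentiviral expression plasmid built on the pLX_TRC317 backbone, carrying the human transcription factor GATA3 as one member of a barcoded transcription factor ORF collection. It is propagated in E. coli through a high-copy ColE1/pUC-type origin with ampicillin selection (AmpR under its own bla promoter). An f1 origin and remnants of a lac/lacZα cloning region with flanking T3 and T7 promoters are also present in the bacterial portion. The depositor notes that the plasmid can recombine, which is typical of LTR-containing vectors.

The viral genome is transcribed from an RSV promoter fused to a truncated HIV-1 5' LTR, followed by the Ψ packaging signal, a partial gag sequence and the RRE for Rev-dependent nuclear export, and it ends in a ΔU3 3' LTR, with an SV40 poly(A) signal downstream. Within this unit, an SV40 early promoter/origin drives the puromycin N-acetyltransferase gene for selection of transduced mammalian cells. A cPPT/CTS element, which aids nuclear import of the viral genome, lies between this marker and the payload cassette. In the payload cassette, the strong constitutive EF-1α promoter drives the GATA3 coding sequence, and a WPRE downstream enhances transcript stability and expression. The record states that each ORF in the collection is paired with a unique 24-bp barcode. The barcode is not annotated in the feature table, so its position cannot be stated, although a short U6-promoter-like fragment is annotated between the ORF and the WPRE.

The construct is intended for lentiviral overexpression of GATA3 in mammalian cells, particularly in pooled screens where the barcode identifies which transcription factor each cell received, as in directed-differentiation studies.
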