Features (pLannotate 1.2.2; 31 found; start..end, strand, type, name):
      5..231     +  promoter       RSV promoter: Rous sarcoma virus enhancer/promoter
    232..412     +  LTR            5' LTR (truncated): truncated 5' long terminal repeat (LTR) from HIV-1
    459..584     +  misc_feature   HIV-1 Ψ: packaging signal of human immunodeficiency virus type 1
    568..931     +  CDS            HIV-1 gag (fragment): gag protein from human immunodeficiency virus 1; gag
   1077..1310    +  misc_feature   RRE: The Rev response element (RRE) of HIV-1 allows for Rev-dependent mRNA export from the nucleus to the cytoplasm.
   1687..1713    +  CDS            Rev (fragment): human immunodeficiency virus 1 (HIV-1) Rev protein; rev; enhances nuclear export of unspliced and incompletely spliced viral mRNAs
   1720..1743    +  promoter       SV40 promoter (fragment): SV40 early promoter
   1744..1815    +  promoter       SV40 promoter (fragment): SV40 enhancer and early promoter
   1839..1974    +  rep_origin     SV40 ori: SV40 origin of replication
   2020..2616    +  CDS            PuroR (fragment): puromycin N-acetyltransferase; pac from Streptomyces; confers resistance to puromycin
   2665..2782    +  misc_feature   cPPT/CTS: central polypurine tract and central termination sequence of HIV-1
   2847..2913    +  CDS            small t antigen (fragment): SV40 (simian virus 40) small t antigen
   2920..4098    +  promoter       EF-1α promoter: strong constitutive promoter for human elongation factor EF-1α
   4115..5443    +  CDS            GATA3: GATA3_HUMAN - Experimental evidence at protein level: Swiss-Prot protein existence level 1. Transcriptional activator which binds to the enhancer of the T-cell receptor alpha and delta genes. Binds to the consensus sequence 5'-AGATAG-3'. Required for the T-helper 2 (Th2) differentiation process following immune and inflammatory responses. From Homo sapiens (Human).
   5459..5512    +  promoter       U6 promoter (fragment): RNA polymerase III promoter for human U6 snRNA
   5554..6142    +  misc_feature   WPRE: woodchuck hepatitis virus posttranscriptional regulatory element
   6193..6212    +  misc_feature   cPPT/CTS (fragment): central polypurine tract and central termination sequence of HIV-1
   6214..6447    +  LTR            3' LTR (ΔU3): self-inactivating 3' long terminal repeat (LTR) from HIV-1
   6525..6646    +  polyA_signal   SV40 poly(A) signal: SV40 polyadenylation signal
   6686..6821    +  rep_origin     SV40 ori: SV40 origin of replication
   6842..6860    -  promoter       T7 promoter: promoter for bacteriophage T7 RNA polymerase
   6868..7023    +  CDS            lacZα (fragment): LacZα fragment of β-galactosidase; lacZ fragment
   7028..7456    +  rep_origin     f1 ori (sequence partly withheld): f1 bacteriophage origin of replication; arrow indicates direction of (+) strand synthesis
   7509..7613    +  promoter       AmpR promoter: bla
   7614..8474    +  CDS            AmpR: β-lactamase; bla; confers resistance to ampicillin, carbenicillin, and related antibiotics
   8645..9233    +  rep_origin     ori: high-copy-number ColE1/pMB1/pBR322/pUC origin of replication
   9416..9508    +  CDS            lacI (fragment): lac repressor; lacI; The lac repressor binds to the lac operator to inhibit transcription in E. coli. This inhibition can be relieved by adding lactose or isopropyl-β-D-thiogalactopyranoside (IPTG).
   9521..9542    +  protein_bind   CAP binding site: CAP binding activates transcription in the presence of cAMP. E. coli catabolite activator protein
   9557..9587    +  promoter       lac promoter: promoter for the E. coli lac operon
   9595..9611    +  protein_bind   lac operator: The lac repressor binds to the lac operator to inhibit transcription in E. coli. This inhibition can be relieved by adding lactose or isopropyl-β-D-thiogalactopyranoside (IPTG). lac repressor encoded by lacI
   9656..9674    +  promoter       T3 promoter: promoter for bacteriophage T3 RNA polymerase
>Addgene plasmid #141984 | TFORF2240 | addgene full sequence | sequence record 395925 | Addgene NGS Result
TTAATGTAGTCTTATGCAATACTCTTGTAGTCTTGCAACATGGTAACGATGAGTTAGCAACATGCCTTAC
AAGGAGAGAAAAAGCACCGTGCATGCCGATTGGTGGAAGTAAGGTGGTACGATCGTGCCTTATTAGGAAG
GCAACAGACGGGTCTGACATGGATTGGACGAACCACTGAATTGCCGCATTGCAGAGATATTGTATTTAAG
TGCCTAGCTCGATACATAAACGGGTCTCTCTGGTTAGACCAGATCTGAGCCTGGGAGCTCTCTGGCTAAC
TAGGGAACCCACTGCTTAAGCCTCAATAAAGCTTGCCTTGAGTGCTTCAAGTAGTGTGTGCCCGTCTGTT
GTGTGACTCTGGTAACTAGAGATCCCTCAGACCCTTTTAGTCAGTGTGGAAAATCTCTAGCAGTGGCGCC
CGAACAGGGACTTGAAAGCGAAAGGGAAACCAGAGGAGCTCTCTCGACGCAGGACTCGGCTTGCTGAAGC
GCGCACGGCAAGAGGCGAGGGGCGGCGACTGGTGAGTACGCCAAAAATTTTGACTAGCGGAGGCTAGAAG
GAGAGAGATGGGTGCGAGAGCGTCAGTATTAAGCGGGGGAGAATTAGATCGCGATGGGAAAAAATTCGGT
TAAGGCCAGGGGGAAAGAAAAAATATAAATTAAAACATATAGTATGGGCAAGCAGGGAGCTAGAACGATT
CGCAGTTAATCCTGGCCTGTTAGAAACATCAGAAGGCTGTAGACAAATACTGGGACAGCTACAACCATCC
CTTCAGACAGGATCAGAAGAACTTAGATCATTATATAATACAGTAGCAACCCTCTATTGTGTGCATCAAA
GGATAGAGATAAAAGACACCAAGGAAGCTTTAGACAAGATAGAGGAAGAGCAAAACAAAAGTAAGACCAC
CGCACAGCAAGCGGCCGCTGATCTTCAGACCTGGAGGAGGAGATATGAGGGACAATTGGAGAAGTGAATT
ATATAAATATAAAGTAGTAAAAATTGAACCATTAGGAGTAGCACCCACCAAGGCAAAGAGAAGAGTGGTG
CAGAGAGAAAAAAGAGCAGTGGGAATAGGAGCTTTGTTCCTTGGGTTCTTGGGAGCAGCAGGAAGCACTA
TGGGCGCAGCGTCAATGACGCTGACGGTACAGGCCAGACAATTATTGTCTGGTATAGTGCAGCAGCAGAA
CAATTTGCTGAGGGCTATTGAGGCGCAACAGCATCTGTTGCAACTCACAGTCTGGGGCATCAAGCAGCTC
CAGGCAAGAATCCTGGCTGTGGAAAGATACCTAAAGGATCAACAGCTCCTGGGGATTTGGGGTTGCTCTG
GAAAACTCATTTGCACCACTGCTGTGCCTTGGAATGCTAGTTGGAGTAATAAATCTCTGGAACAGATTTG
GAATCACACGACCTGGATGGAGTGGGACAGAGAAATTAACAATTACACAAGCTTAATACACTCCTTAATT
GAAGAATCGCAAAACCAGCAAGAAAAGAATGAACAAGAATTATTGGAATTAGATAAATGGGCAAGTTTGT
GGAATTGGTTTAACATAACAAATTGGCTGTGGTATATAAAATTATTCATAATGATAGTAGGAGGCTTGGT
AGGTTTAAGAATAGTTTTTGCTGTACTTTCTATAGTGAATAGAGTTAGGCAGGGATATTCACCATTATCG
TTTCAGACCCACCTCCCAACCCCGAGGGGACCCATGCATTGCATCTCAATTAGTCAGCAACCAGGTGTGG
AAAGTCCCCAGGCTCCCCAGCAGGCAGAAGTATGCAAAGCATGCGTCTCAATTAGTCAGCAACCATAGTC
CCGCCCCTAACTCCGCCCATCCCGCCCCTAACTCCGCCCAGTTCCGCCCATTCTCCGCCCCATGGCTGAC
TAATTTTTTTTATTTATGCAGAGGCCGAGGCCGCCTCGGCCTCTGAGCTATTCCAGAAGTAGTGAGGAGG
CTTTTTTGGAGGCCTAGGCTTTTGCAAAAAGCTTTCTAGAGGTACCACCGGAGCTTACCATGACCGAGTA
CAAGCCCACGGTGCGCCTCGCCACCCGCGACGACGTCCCCAGGGCCGTACGCACCCTCGCCGCCGCGTTC
GCCGACTACCCCGCCACGCGCCACACCGTCGATCCGGACCGCCACATCGAGCGGGTCACCGAGCTGCAAG
AACTCTTCCTCACGCGCGTCGGGCTCGACATCGGCAAGGTGTGGGTCGCGGACGACGGCGCCGCCGTGGC
GGTCTGGACCACGCCGGAGAGCGTCGAAGCGGGGGCGGTGTTCGCCGAGATCGGCCCGCGCATGGCCGAG
TTGAGCGGTTCCCGGCTGGCCGCGCAGCAACAGATGGAAGGCCTCCTGGCGCCGCACCGGCCCAAGGAGC
CCGCGTGGTTCCTGGCCACCGTCGGCGTCTCGCCCGACCACCAGGGCAAGGGTCTGGGCAGCGCCGTCGT
GCTCCCCGGAGTGGAGGCGGCCGAGCGCGCCGGGGTGCCCGCCTTCCTGGAGACCTCCGCGCCCCGCAAC
CTCCCCTTCTACGAGCGGCTCGGCTTCACCGTCACCGCCGACGTCGAGGTGCCCGAAGGACCGCGCACCT
GGTGCATGACCCGCAAGCCCGGTGCCAGTTAACGAATTCTAGATCTTGAGACAAATGGCAGTATTCATCC
ACAATTTTAAAAGAAAAGGGGGGATTGGGGGGTACAGTGCAGGGGAAAGAATAGTAGACATAATAGCAAC
AGACATACAAACTAAAGAATTACAAAAACAAATTACAAAAATTCAAAATTTTCGGGTTTATTACAGGGAC
AGCAGAGATCCACTTTGGCGCCGGCTCGAGGCCTGCAGGTGCAAAGATGGATAAAGTTTTAAACAGAGAG
GAATCTTTGCAGCTAATGGACCTTCTAGGTCTTGAAAGGAGTGGGAATTGGCTCCGGTGCCCGTCAGTGG
GCAGAGCGCACATCGCCCACAGTCCCCGAGAAGTTGGGGGGAGGGGTCGGCAATTGAACCGGTGCCTAGA
GAAGGTGGCGCGGGGTAAACTGGGAAAGTGATGTCGTGTACTGGCTCCGCCTTTTTCCCGAGGGTGGGGG
AGAACCGTATATAAGTGCAGTAGTCGCCGTGAACGTTCTTTTTCGCAACGGGTTTGCCGCCAGAACACAG
GTAAGTGCCGTGTGTGGTTCCCGCGGGCCTGGCCTCTTTACGGGTTATGGCCCTTGCGTGCCTTGAATTA
CTTCCACCTGGCTGCAGTACGTGATTCTTGATCCCGAGCTTCGGGTTGGAAGTGGGTGGGAGAGTTCGAG
GCCTTGCGCTTAAGGAGCCCCTTCGCCTCGTGCTTGAGTTGAGGCCTGGCCTGGGCGCTGGGGCCGCCGC
GTGCGAATCTGGTGGCACCTTCGCGCCTGTCTCGCTGCTTTCGATAAGTCTCTAGCCATTTAAAATTTTT
GATGACCTGCTGCGACGCTTTTTTTCTGGCAAGATAGTCTTGTAAATGCGGGCCAAGATCTGCACACTGG
TATTTCGGTTTTTGGGGCCGCGGGCGGCGACGGGGCCCGTGCGTCCCAGCGCACATGTTCGGCGAGGCGG
GGCCTGCGAGCGCGGCCACCGAGAATCGGACGGGGGTAGTCTCAAGCTGGCCGGCCTGCTCTGGTGCCTG
GCCTCGCGCCGCCGTGTATCGCCCCGCCCTGGGCGGCAAGGCTGGCCCGGTCGGCACCAGTTGCGTGAGC
GGAAAGATGGCCGCTTCCCGGCCCTGCTGCAGGGAGCTCAAAATGGAGGACGCGGCGCTCGGGAGAGCGG
GCGGGTGAGTCACCCACACAAAGGAAAAGGGCCTTTCCGTCCTCAGCCGTCGCTTCATGTGACTCCACGG
AGTACCGGGCGCCGTCCAGGCACCTCGATTAGTTCTCGAGCTTTTGGAGTACGTCGTCTTTAGGTTGGGG
GGAGGGGTTTTATGCGATGGAGTTTCCCCACACTGAGTGGGTGGAGACTGAAGTTAGGCCAGCTTGGCAC
TTGATGTAATTCTCCTTGGAATTTGCCCTTTTTGAGTTTGGATCTTGGTTCATTCTCAAGCCTCAGACAG
TGGTTCAAAGTTTTTTTCTTCCATTTCAGGTGTCGTGAGGCTAGCACCGCCACCATGGAGGTGACGGCGG
ACCAGCCGCGCTGGGTGAGCCACCACCACCCCGCCGTGCTCAACGGGCAGCACCCGGACACGCACCACCC
GGGCCTCAGCCACTCCTACATGGACGCGGCGCAGTACCCGCTGCCGGAGGAGGTGGATGTGCTTTTTAAC
ATCGACGGTCAAGGCAACCACGTCCCGCCCTACTACGGAAACTCGGTCAGGGCCACGGTGCAGAGGTACC
CTCCGACCCACCACGGGAGCCAGGTGTGCCGCCCGCCTCTGCTTCATGGATCCCTACCCTGGCTGGACGG
CGGCAAAGCCCTGGGCAGCCACCACACCGCCTCCCCCTGGAATCTCAGCCCCTTCTCCAAGACGTCCATC
CACCACGGCTCCCCGGGGCCCCTCTCCGTCTACCCCCCGGCCTCGTCCTCCTCCTTGTCGGGGGGCCACG
CCAGCCCGCACCTCTTCACCTTCCCGCCCACCCCGCCGAAGGACGTCTCCCCGGACCCATCGCTGTCCAC
CCCAGGCTCGGCCGGCTCGGCCCGGCAGGACGAGAAAGAGTGCCTCAAGTACCAGGTGCCCCTGCCCGAC
AGCATGAAGCTGGAGTCGTCCCACTCCCGTGGCAGCATGACCGCCCTGGGTGGAGCCTCCTCGTCGACCC
ACCACCCCATCACCACCTACCCGCCCTACGTGCCCGAGTACAGCTCCGGACTCTTCCCCCCCAGCAGCCT
GCTGGGCGGCTCCCCCACCGGCTTCGGATGCAAGTCCAGGCCCAAGGCCCGGTCCAGCACAGGCAGGGAG
TGTGTGAACTGTGGGGCAACCTCGACCCCACTGTGGCGGCGAGATGGCACGGGACACTACCTGTGCAACG
CCTGCGGGCTCTATCACAAAATGAACGGACAGAACCGGCCCCTCATTAAGCCCAAGCGAAGGCTGTCTGC
AGCCAGGAGAGCAGGGACGTCCTGTGCGAACTGTCAGACCACCACAACCACACTCTGGAGGAGGAATGCC
AATGGGGACCCTGTCTGCAATGCCTGTGGGCTCTACTACAAGCTTCACAATATTAACAGACCCCTGACTA
TGAAGAAGGAAGGCATCCAGACCAGAAACCGAAAAATGTCTAGCAAATCCAAAAAGTGCAAAAAAGTGCA
TGACTCACTGGAGGACTTCCCCAAGAACAGCTCGTTTAACCCGGCCGCCCTCTCCAGACACATGTCCTCC
CTGAGCCACATCTCGCCCTTCAGCCACTCCAGCCACATGCTGACCACGCCCACGCCGATGCACCCGCCAT
CCAGCCTGTCCTTTGGACCACACCACCCCTCCAGCATGGTCACCGCCATGGGTTAGTAATGAACTAGTCC
GTAACTTGAAAGTATTTCGATTTCTTGGCTTTATATATCTTGTGGAAAGGACGAATAGTAGTACCATTGG
CGGTTGATACGCGTTAAGTCGACAATCAACCTCTGGATTACAAAATTTGTGAAAGATTGACTGGTATTCT
TAACTATGTTGCTCCTTTTACGCTATGTGGATACGCTGCTTTAATGCCTTTGTATCATGCTATTGCTTCC
CGTATGGCTTTCATTTTCTCCTCCTTGTATAAATCCTGGTTGCTGTCTCTTTATGAGGAGTTGTGGCCCG
TTGTCAGGCAACGTGGCGTGGTGTGCACTGTGTTTGCTGACGCAACCCCCACTGGTTGGGGCATTGCCAC
CACCTGTCAGCTCCTTTCCGGGACTTTCGCTTTCCCCCTCCCTATTGCCACGGCGGAACTCATCGCCGCC
TGCCTTGCCCGCTGCTGGACAGGGGCTCGGCTGTTGGGCACTGACAATTCCGTGGTGTTGTCGGGGAAAT
CATCGTCCTTTCCTTGGCTGCTCGCCTGTGTTGCCACCTGGATTCTGCGCGGGACGTCCTTCTGCTACGT
CCCTTCGGCCCTCAATCCAGCGGACCTTCCTTCCCGCGGCCTGCTGCCGGCTCTGCGGCCTCTTCCGCGT
CTTCGCCTTCGCCCTCAGACGAGTCGGATCTCCCTTTGGGCCGCCTCCCCGCGTCGACTTTAAGACCAAT
GACTTACAAGGCAGCTGTAGATCTTAGCCACTTTTTAAAAGAAAAGGGGGGACTGGAAGGGCTAATTCAC
TCCCAACGAAGACAAGATCTGCTTTTTGCTTGTACTGGGTCTCTCTGGTTAGACCAGATCTGAGCCTGGG
AGCTCTCTGGCTAACTAGGGAACCCACTGCTTAAGCCTCAATAAAGCTTGCCTTGAGTGCTTCAAGTAGT
GTGTGCCCGTCTGTTGTGTGACTCTGGTAACTAGAGATCCCTCAGACCCTTTTAGTCAGTGTGGAAAATC
TCTAGCAGTACGTATAGTAGTTCATGTCATCTTATTATTCAGTATTTATAACTTGCAAAGAAATGAATAT
CAGAGAGTGAGAGGAACTTGTTTATTGCAGCTTATAATGGTTACAAATAAAGCAATAGCATCACAAATTT
CACAAATAAAGCATTTTTTTCACTGCATTCTAGTTGTGGTTTGTCCAAACTCATCAATGTATCTTATCAT
GTCTGGCTCTAGCTATCCCGCCCCTAACTCCGCCCATCCCGCCCCTAACTCCGCCCAGTTCCGCCCATTC
TCCGCCCCATGGCTGACTAATTTTTTTTATTTATGCAGAGGCCGAGGCCGCCTCGGCCTCTGAGCTATTC
CAGAAGTAGTGAGGAGGCTTTTTTGGAGGCCTAGGGACGTACCCAATTCGCCCTATAGTGAGTCGTATTA
CGCGCGCTCACTGGCCGTCGTTTTACAACGTCGTGACTGGGAAAACCCTGGCGTTACCCAACTTAATCGC
CTTGCAGCACATCCCCCTTTCGCCAGCTGGCGTAATAGCGAAGAGGCCCGCACCGATCGCCCTTCCCAAC
AGTTGCGCAGCCTGAATGGCGAATGGG
[124 nt withheld, positions 7028-7151]
C
[91 nt withheld, positions 7153-7243]
A
[49 nt withheld, positions 7245-7293]
CCTTTGACGTTGGAGTCCACGTTCTTT
[37 nt withheld, positions 7321-7357]
ACCCTATCTCGGTCTATTCTTTTGATTTATAAGGGATTTTGCCGATTTCGGCCTATTGGTTAAAAAATGA
GCTGATTTAACAAAAATTTAACGCGAATTTTAACAAAATATTAACGCTTACAATTTAGGTGGCACTTTTC
GGGGAAATGTGCGCGGAACCCCTATTTGTTTATTTTTCTAAATACATTCAAATATGTATCCGCTCATGAG
ACAATAACCCTGATAAATGCTTCAATAATATTGAAAAAGGAAGAGTATGAGTATTCAACATTTCCGTGTC
GCCCTTATTCCCTTTTTTGCGGCATTTTGCCTTCCTGTTTTTGCTCACCCAGAAACGCTGGTGAAAGTAA
AAGATGCTGAAGATCAGTTGGGTGCACGAGTGGGTTACATCGAACTGGATCTCAACAGCGGTAAGATCCT
TGAGAGTTTTCGCCCCGAAGAACGTTTTCCAATGATGAGCACTTTTAAAGTTCTGCTATGTGGCGCGGTA
TTATCCCGTATTGACGCCGGGCAAGAGCAACTCGGTCGCCGCATACACTATTCTCAGAATGACTTGGTTG
AGTACTCACCAGTCACAGAAAAGCATCTTACGGATGGCATGACAGTAAGAGAATTATGCAGTGCTGCCAT
AACCATGAGTGATAACACTGCGGCCAACTTACTTCTGACAACGATCGGAGGACCGAAGGAGCTAACCGCT
TTTTTGCACAACATGGGGGATCATGTAACTCGCCTTGATCGTTGGGAACCGGAGCTGAATGAAGCCATAC
CAAACGACGAGCGTGACACCACGATGCCTGTAGCAATGGCAACAACGTTGCGCAAACTATTAACTGGCGA
ACTACTTACTCTAGCTTCCCGGCAACAATTAATAGACTGGATGGAGGCGGATAAAGTTGCAGGACCACTT
CTGCGCTCGGCCCTTCCGGCTGGCTGGTTTATTGCTGATAAATCTGGAGCCGGTGAGCGTGGGTCTCGCG
GTATCATTGCAGCACTGGGGCCAGATGGTAAGCCCTCCCGTATCGTAGTTATCTACACGACGGGGAGTCA
GGCAACTATGGATGAACGAAATAGACAGATCGCTGAGATAGGTGCCTCACTGATTAAGCATTGGTAACTG
TCAGACCAAGTTTACTCATATATACTTTAGATTGATTTAAAACTTCATTTTTAATTTAAAAGGATCTAGG
TGAAGATCCTTTTTGATAATCTCATGACCAAAATCCCTTAACGTGAGTTTTCGTTCCACTGAGCGTCAGA
CCCCGTAGAAAAGATCAAAGGATCTTCTTGAGATCCTTTTTTTCTGCGCGTAATCTGCTGCTTGCAAACA
AAAAAACCACCGCTACCAGCGGTGGTTTGTTTGCCGGATCAAGAGCTACCAACTCTTTTTCCGAAGGTAA
CTGGCTTCAGCAGAGCGCAGATACCAAATACTGTTCTTCTAGTGTAGCCGTAGTTAGGCCACCACTTCAA
GAACTCTGTAGCACCGCCTACATACCTCGCTCTGCTAATCCTGTTACCAGTGGCTGCTGCCAGTGGCGAT
AAGTCGTGTCTTACCGGGTTGGACTCAAGACGATAGTTACCGGATAAGGCGCAGCGGTCGGGCTGAACGG
GGGGTTCGTGCACACAGCCCAGCTTGGAGCGAACGACCTACACCGAACTGAGATACCTACAGCGTGAGCT
ATGAGAAAGCGCCACGCTTCCCGAAGGGAGAAAGGCGGACAGGTATCCGGTAAGCGGCAGGGTCGGAACA
GGAGAGCGCACGAGGGAGCTTCCAGGGGGAAACGCCTGGTATCTTTATAGTCCTGTCGGGTTTCGCCACC
TCTGACTTGAGCGTCGATTTTTGTGATGCTCGTCAGGGGGGCGGAGCCTATGGAAAAACGCCAGCAACGC
GGCCTTTTTACGGTTCCTGGCCTTTTGCTGGCCTTTTGCTCACATGTTCTTTCCTGCGTTATCCCCTGAT
TCTGTGGATAACCGTATTACCGCCTTTGAGTGAGCTGATACCGCTCGCCGCAGCCGAACGACCGAGCGCA
GCGAGTCAGTGAGCGAGGAAGCGGAAGAGCGCCCAATACGCAAACCGCCTCTCCCCGCGCGTTGGCCGAT
TCATTAATGCAGCTGGCACGACAGGTTTCCCGACTGGAAAGCGGGCAGTGAGCGCAACGCAATTAATGTG
AGTTAGCTCACTCATTAGGCACCCCAGGCTTTACACTTTATGCTTCCGGCTCGTATGTTGTGTGGAATTG
TGAGCGGATAACAATTTCACACAGGAAACAGCTATGACCATGATTACGCCAAGCGCGCAATTAACCCTCA
CTAAAGGGAACAAAAGCTGGAGCTGCAAGC
