>Addgene plasmid #141984 | TFORF2240 | depositor partial sequence | sequence record 278089 | Insert
ACCGCCACCATGGAGGTGACGGCGGACCAGCCGCGCTGGGTGAGCCACCACCACCCCGCCGTGCTCAACG
GGCAGCACCCGGACACGCACCACCCGGGCCTCAGCCACTCCTACATGGACGCGGCGCAGTACCCGCTGCC
GGAGGAGGTGGATGTGCTTTTTAACATCGACGGTCAAGGCAACCACGTCCCGCCCTACTACGGAAACTCG
GTCAGGGCCACGGTGCAGAGGTACCCTCCGACCCACCACGGGAGCCAGGTGTGCCGCCCGCCTCTGCTTC
ATGGATCCCTACCCTGGCTGGACGGCGGCAAAGCCCTGGGCAGCCACCACACCGCCTCCCCCTGGAATCT
CAGCCCCTTCTCCAAGACGTCCATCCACCACGGCTCCCCGGGGCCCCTCTCCGTCTACCCCCCGGCCTCG
TCCTCCTCCTTGTCGGGGGGCCACGCCAGCCCGCACCTCTTCACCTTCCCGCCCACCCCGCCGAAGGACG
TCTCCCCGGACCCATCGCTGTCCACCCCAGGCTCGGCCGGCTCGGCCCGGCAGGACGAGAAAGAGTGCCT
CAAGTACCAGGTGCCCCTGCCCGACAGCATGAAGCTGGAGTCGTCCCACTCCCGTGGCAGCATGACCGCC
CTGGGTGGAGCCTCCTCGTCGACCCACCACCCCATCACCACCTACCCGCCCTACGTGCCCGAGTACAGCT
CCGGACTCTTCCCCCCCAGCAGCCTGCTGGGCGGCTCCCCCACCGGCTTCGGATGCAAGTCCAGGCCCAA
GGCCCGGTCCAGCACAGGCAGGGAGTGTGTGAACTGTGGGGCAACCTCGACCCCACTGTGGCGGCGAGAT
GGCACGGGACACTACCTGTGCAACGCCTGCGGGCTCTATCACAAAATGAACGGACAGAACCGGCCCCTCA
TTAAGCCCAAGCGAAGGCTGTCTGCAGCCAGGAGAGCAGGGACGTCCTGTGCGAACTGTCAGACCACCAC
AACCACACTCTGGAGGAGGAATGCCAATGGGGACCCTGTCTGCAATGCCTGTGGGCTCTACTACAAGCTT
CACAATATTAACAGACCCCTGACTATGAAGAAGGAAGGCATCCAGACCAGAAACCGAAAAATGTCTAGCA
AATCCAAAAAGTGCAAAAAAGTGCATGACTCACTGGAGGACTTCCCCAAGAACAGCTCGTTTAACCCGGC
CGCCCTCTCCAGACACATGTCCTCCCTGAGCCACATCTCGCCCTTCAGCCACTCCAGCCACATGCTGACC
ACGCCCACGCCGATGCACCCGCCATCCAGCCTGTCCTTTGGACCACACCACCCCTCCAGCATGGTCACCG
CCATGGGTTAGTAATGAACTAGTCCGTAACTTGAAAGTATTTCGATTTCTTGGCTTTATATATCTTGTGG
AAAGGACGAATAGTAGTACCATTGGCGGTTGAT
