>Addgene plasmid #141984 | TFORF2240 | depositor partial sequence | sequence record 278090 | Barcode
ATAGTAGTACCATTGGCGGTTGAT
